>Addgene plasmid #100569 | hgRNA-A101_pLKO-Hyg | addgene full sequence | sequence record 192146 | Addgene NGS Result
TGTAGTCTTATGCAATACTCTTGTAGTCTTGCAACATGGTAACGATGAGTTAGCAACATGCCTTACAAGG
AGAGAAAAAGCACCGTGCATGCCGATTGGTGGAAGTAAGGTGGTACGATCGTGCCTTATTAGGAAGGCAA
CAGACGGGTCTGACATGGATTGGACGAACCACTGAATTGCCGCATTGCAGAGATATTGTATTTAAGTGCC
TAGCTCGATACATAAACGGGTCTCTCTGGTTAGACCAGATCTGAGCCTGGGAGCTCTCTGGCTAACTAGG
GAACCCACTGCTTAAGCCTCAATAAAGCTTGCCTTGAGTGCTTCAAGTAGTGTGTGCCCGTCTGTTGTGT
GACTCTGGTAACTAGAGATCCCTCAGACCCTTTTAGTCAGTGTGGAAAATCTCTAGCAGTGGCGCCCGAA
CAGGGACTTGAAAGCGAAAGGGAAACCAGAGGAGCTCTCTCGACGCAGGACTCGGCTTGCTGAAGCGCGC
ACGGCAAGAGGCGAGGGGCGGCGACTGGTGAGTACGCCAAAAATTTTGACTAGCGGAGGCTAGAAGGAGA
GAGATGGGTGCGAGAGCGTCAGTATTAAGCGGGGGAGAATTAGATCGCGATGGGAAAAAATTCGGTTAAG
GCCAGGGGGAAAGAAAAAATATAAATTAAAACATATAGTATGGGCAAGCAGGGAGCTAGAACGATTCGCA
GTTAATCCTGGCCTGTTAGAAACATCAGAAGGCTGTAGACAAATACTGGGACAGCTACAACCATCCCTTC
AGACAGGATCAGAAGAACTTAGATCATTATATAATACAGTAGCAACCCTCTATTGTGTGCATCAAAGGAT
AGAGATAAAAGACACCAAGGAAGCTTTAGACAAGATAGAGGAAGAGCAAAACAAAAGTAAGACCACCGCA
CAGCAAGCGGCCGCTGATCTTCAGACCTGGAGGAGGAGATATGAGGGACAATTGGAGAAGTGAATTATAT
AAATATAAAGTAGTAAAAATTGAACCATTAGGAGTAGCACCCACCAAGGCAAAGAGAAGAGTGGTGCAGA
GAGAAAAAAGAGCAGTGGGAATAGGAGCTTTGTTCCTTGGGTTCTTGGGAGCAGCAGGAAGCACTATGGG
CGCAGCGTCAATGACGCTGACGGTACAGGCCAGACAATTATTGTCTGGTATAGTGCAGCAGCAGAACAAT
TTGCTGAGGGCTATTGAGGCGCAACAGCATCTGTTGCAACTCACAGTCTGGGGCATCAAGCAGCTCCAGG
CAAGAATCCTGGCTGTGGAAAGATACCTAAAGGATCAACAGCTCCTGGGGATTTGGGGTTGCTCTGGAAA
ACTCATTTGCACCACTGCTGTGCCTTGGAATGCTAGTTGGAGTAATAAATCTCTGGAACAGATTTGGAAT
CACACGACCTGGATGGAGTGGGACAGAGAAATTAACAATTACACAAGCTTAATACACTCCTTAATTGAAG
AATCGCAAAACCAGCAAGAAAAGAATGAACAAGAATTATTGGAATTAGATAAATGGGCAAGTTTGTGGAA
TTGGTTTAACATAACAAATTGGCTGTGGTATATAAAATTATTCATAATGATAGTAGGAGGCTTGGTAGGT
TTAAGAATAGTTTTTGCTGTACTTTCTATAGTGAATAGAGTTAGGCAGGGATATTCACCATTATCGTTTC
AGACCCACCTCCCAACCCCGAGGGGACCCGACAGGCCCGAAGGAATAGAAGAAGAAGGTGGAGAGAGAGA
CAGAGACAGATCCATTCGATTAGTGAACGGATCTCGACGGTATCGATCACGAGACTAGCCTCGAGCGGCC
GCCCCCTTCACCGAGGGCCTATTTCCCATGATTCCTTCATATTTGCATATACGATACAAGGCTGTTAGAG
AGATAATTGGAATTAATTTGACTGTAAACACAAAGATATTAGTACAAAATACGTGACGTAGAAAGTAATA
ATTTCTTGGGTAGTTTGCAGTTTTAAAATTATGTTTTAAAATGGACTATCATATGCTTACCGTAACTTGA
AAGTATTTCGATTTCTTGGCTTTATATATCTTGTGGAAAGGACGAAACACCGGTAGACGGCTAGATGAAG
AGCAAGCGCATGGACTGTGACAGAGCCAACACGCAGTCTCGGTCACACTGATGCAGCTAGTATGCACCTC
CACCCCACAGTGGGGTTAGAGCTAGAAATAGCAAGTTAACCTAAGGCTAGTCCGTTATCAACTTGAAAAA
GTGGCACCGAGTCGGTGCTTTTTTTGAATTCTCGACCTCGAGACAAATGGCAGTATTCATCCACAATTTT
AAAAGAAAAGGGGGGATTGGGGGGTACAGTGCAGGGGAAAGAATAGTAGACATAATAGCAACAGACATAC
AAACTAAAGAATTACAAAAACAAATTACAAAAATTCAAAATTTTCGGGTTTATTACAGGGACAGCAGAGA
TCCACTTTGGCCGCGGCTCGAGGGGGTTGGGGTTGCGCCTTTTCCAAGGCAGCCCTGGGTTTGCGCAGGG
ACGCGGCTGCTCTGGGCGTGGTTCCGGGAAACGCAGCGGCGCCGACCCTGGGTCTCGCACATTCTTCACG
TCCGTTCGCAGCGTCACCCGGATCTTCGCCGCTACCCTTGTGGGCCCCCCGGCGACGCTTCCTGCTCCGC
CCCTAAGTCGGGAAGGTTCCTTGCGGTTCGCGGCGTGCCGGACGTGACAAACGGAAGCCGCACGTCTCAC
TAGTACCCTCGCAGACGGACAGCGCCAGGGAGCAATGGCAGCGCGCCGACCGCGATGGGCTGTGGCCAAT
AGCGGCTGCTCAGCAGGGCGCGCCGAGAGCAGCGGCCGGGAAGGGGCGGTGCGGGAGGCGGGGTGTGGGG
CGGTAGTGTGGGCCCTGTTCCTGCCCGCGCGGTGTTCCGCATTCTGCAAGCCTCCGGAGCGCACGTCGGC
AGTCGGCTCCCTCGTTGACCGAATCACCGACCTCTCTCCCCAGGGGGATCCACCGGATCAAGCTTGCCAG
CTGGGGCGCCCTCTGGTAAGGTTGGGAAGCCCTGCAGATCTGATCCCGGGGGGCAATGAGATATGAAAAA
GCCTGAACTCACCGCGACGTCTGTCGAGAAGTTTCTGATCGAAAAGTTCGACAGCGTCTCCGACCTGATG
CAGCTCTCGGAGGGCGAAGAATCTCGTGCTTTCAGCTTCGATGTAGGAGGGCGTGGATATGTCCTGCGGG
TAAATAGCTGCGCCGATGGTTTCTACAAAGATCGTTATGTTTATCGGCACTTTGCATCGGCCGCGCTCCC
GATTCCGGAAGTGCTTGACATTGGGGAATTTAGCGAGAGCCTGACCTATTGCATCTCCCGCCGTGCACAG
GGTGTCACGTTGCAAGACCTGCCTGAAACCGAACTGCCCGCTGTTCTGCAGCCGGTCGCGGAGGCCATGG
ATGCGATCGCTGCGGCCGATCTTAGCCAGACGAGCGGGTTCGGCCCATTCGGACCGCAAGGAATCGGTCA
ATACACTACATGGCGTGATTTCATATGCGCGATTGCTGATCCCCATGTGTATCACTGGCAAACTGTGATG
GACGACACCGTCAGTGCGTCCGTCGCGCAGGCTCTCGATGAGCTGATGCTTTGGGCCGAGGACTGCCCCG
AAGTCCGGCACCTCGTGCACGCGGATTTCGGCTCCAACAATGTCCTGACGGACAATGGCCGCATAACAGC
GGTCATTGACTGGAGCGAGGCGATGTTCGGGGATTCCCAATACGAGGTCGCCAACATCTTCTTCTGGAGG
CCGTGGTTGGCTTGTATGGAGCAGCAGACGCGCTACTTCGAGCGGAGGCATCCGGAGCTTGCAGGATCGC
CGCGGCTCCGGGCGTATATGCTCCGCATTGGTCTTGACCAACTCTATCAGAGCTTGGTTGACGGCAATTT
CGATGATGCAGCTTGGGCGCAGGGTCGATGCGACGCAATCGTCCGATCCGGAGCCGGGACTGTCGGGCGT
ACACAAATCGCCCGCAGAAGCGCGGCCGTCTGGACCGATGGCTGTGTAGAAGTACTCGCCGATAGTGGAA
ACCGACGCCCCAGCACTCGTCCGAGGGCAAAGGAATAGAGTAGATGCCGACCGGGATCTATCGATACCGT
CGACCTCGAGGGGGGGCCCGGTACCTTTAAGACCAATGACTTACAAGGCAGCTGTAGATCTTAGCCACTT
TTTAAAAGAAAAGGGGGGACTGGAAGGGCTAATTCACTCCCAACGAAGACAAGATCTGCTTTTTGCTTGT
ACTGGGTCTCTCTGGTTAGACCAGATCTGAGCCTGGGAGCTCTCTGGCTAACTAGGGAACCCACTGCTTA
AGCCTCAATAAAGCTTGCCTTGAGTGCTTCAAGTAGTGTGTGCCCGTCTGTTGTGTGACTCTGGTAACTA
GAGATCCCTCAGACCCTTTTAGTCAGTGTGGAAAATCTCTAGCAGTAGTAGTTCATGTCATCTTATTATT
CAGTATTTATAACTTGCAAAGAAATGAATATCAGAGAGTGAGAGGAACTTGTTTATTGCAGCTTATAATG
GTTACAAATAAAGCAATAGCATCACAAATTTCACAAATAAAGCATTTTTTTCACTGCATTCTAGTTGTGG
TTTGTCCAAACTCATCAATGTATCTTATCATGTCTGGCTCTAGCTATCCCGCCCCTAACTCCGCCCATCC
CGCCCCTAACTCCGCCCAGTTCCGCCCATTCTCCGCCCCATGGCTGACTAATTTTTTTTATTTATGCAGA
GGCCGAGGCCGCCTCGGCCTCTGAGCTATTCCAGAAGTAGTGAGGAGGCTTTTTTGGAGGCCTAGGGACG
TACCCAATTCGCCCTATAGTGAGTCGTATTACGCGCGCTCACTGGCCGTCGTTTTACAACGTCGTGACTG
GGAAAACCCTGGCGTTACCCAACTTAATCGCCTTGCAGCACATCCCCCTTTCGCCAGCTGGCGTAATAGC
GAAGAGGCCCGCACCGATCGCCCTTCCCAACAGTTGCGCAGCCTGAATGGCGAATGGG
[124 nt withheld, positions 5029-5152]
C
[91 nt withheld, positions 5154-5244]
A
[49 nt withheld, positions 5246-5294]
CCTTTGACGTTGGAGTCCACGTTCTTT
[37 nt withheld, positions 5322-5358]
ACCCTATCTCGGTCTATTCTTTTGATTTATAAGGGATTTTGCCGATTTCGGCCTATTGGTTAAAAAATGA
GCTGATTTAACAAAAATTTAACGCGAATTTTAACAAAATATTAACGCTTACAATTTAGGTGGCACTTTTC
GGGGAAATGTGCGCGGAACCCCTATTTGTTTATTTTTCTAAATACATTCAAATATGTATCCGCTCATGAG
ACAATAACCCTGATAAATGCTTCAATAATATTGAAAAAGGAAGAGTATGAGTATTCAACATTTCCGTGTC
GCCCTTATTCCCTTTTTTGCGGCATTTTGCCTTCCTGTTTTTGCTCACCCAGAAACGCTGGTGAAAGTAA
AAGATGCTGAAGATCAGTTGGGTGCACGAGTGGGTTACATCGAACTGGATCTCAACAGCGGTAAGATCCT
TGAGAGTTTTCGCCCCGAAGAACGTTTTCCAATGATGAGCACTTTTAAAGTTCTGCTATGTGGCGCGGTA
TTATCCCGTATTGACGCCGGGCAAGAGCAACTCGGTCGCCGCATACACTATTCTCAGAATGACTTGGTTG
AGTACTCACCAGTCACAGAAAAGCATCTTACGGATGGCATGACAGTAAGAGAATTATGCAGTGCTGCCAT
AACCATGAGTGATAACACTGCGGCCAACTTACTTCTGACAACGATCGGAGGACCGAAGGAGCTAACCGCT
TTTTTGCACAACATGGGGGATCATGTAACTCGCCTTGATCGTTGGGAACCGGAGCTGAATGAAGCCATAC
CAAACGACGAGCGTGACACCACGATGCCTGTAGCAATGGCAACAACGTTGCGCAAACTATTAACTGGCGA
ACTACTTACTCTAGCTTCCCGGCAACAATTAATAGACTGGATGGAGGCGGATAAAGTTGCAGGACCACTT
CTGCGCTCGGCCCTTCCGGCTGGCTGGTTTATTGCTGATAAATCTGGAGCCGGTGAGCGTGGGTCTCGCG
GTATCATTGCAGCACTGGGGCCAGATGGTAAGCCCTCCCGTATCGTAGTTATCTACACGACGGGGAGTCA
GGCAACTATGGATGAACGAAATAGACAGATCGCTGAGATAGGTGCCTCACTGATTAAGCATTGGTAACTG
TCAGACCAAGTTTACTCATATATACTTTAGATTGATTTAAAACTTCATTTTTAATTTAAAAGGATCTAGG
TGAAGATCCTTTTTGATAATCTCATGACCAAAATCCCTTAACGTGAGTTTTCGTTCCACTGAGCGTCAGA
CCCCGTAGAAAAGATCAAAGGATCTTCTTGAGATCCTTTTTTTCTGCGCGTAATCTGCTGCTTGCAAACA
AAAAAACCACCGCTACCAGCGGTGGTTTGTTTGCCGGATCAAGAGCTACCAACTCTTTTTCCGAAGGTAA
CTGGCTTCAGCAGAGCGCAGATACCAAATACTGTTCTTCTAGTGTAGCCGTAGTTAGGCCACCACTTCAA
GAACTCTGTAGCACCGCCTACATACCTCGCTCTGCTAATCCTGTTACCAGTGGCTGCTGCCAGTGGCGAT
AAGTCGTGTCTTACCGGGTTGGACTCAAGACGATAGTTACCGGATAAGGCGCAGCGGTCGGGCTGAACGG
GGGGTTCGTGCACACAGCCCAGCTTGGAGCGAACGACCTACACCGAACTGAGATACCTACAGCGTGAGCT
ATGAGAAAGCGCCACGCTTCCCGAAGGGAGAAAGGCGGACAGGTATCCGGTAAGCGGCAGGGTCGGAACA
GGAGAGCGCACGAGGGAGCTTCCAGGGGGAAACGCCTGGTATCTTTATAGTCCTGTCGGGTTTCGCCACC
TCTGACTTGAGCGTCGATTTTTGTGATGCTCGTCAGGGGGGCGGAGCCTATGGAAAAACGCCAGCAACGC
GGCCTTTTTACGGTTCCTGGCCTTTTGCTGGCCTTTTGCTCACATGTTCTTTCCTGCGTTATCCCCTGAT
TCTGTGGATAACCGTATTACCGCCTTTGAGTGAGCTGATACCGCTCGCCGCAGCCGAACGACCGAGCGCA
GCGAGTCAGTGAGCGAGGAAGCGGAAGAGCGCCCAATACGCAAACCGCCTCTCCCCGCGCGTTGGCCGAT
TCATTAATGCAGCTGGCACGACAGGTTTCCCGACTGGAAAGCGGGCAGTGAGCGCAACGCAATTAATGTG
AGTTAGCTCACTCATTAGGCACCCCAGGCTTTACACTTTATGCTTCCGGCTCGTATGTTGTGTGGAATTG
TGAGCGGATAACAATTTCACACAGGAAACAGCTATGACCATGATTACGCCAAGCGCGCAATTAACCCTCA
CTAAAGGGAACAAAAGCTGGAGCTGCAAGCTTAA
Features (pLannotate 1.2.2; 27 found; start..end, strand, type, name):
      1..227     +  promoter       RSV promoter: Rous sarcoma virus enhancer/promoter
    228..408     +  LTR            5' LTR (truncated): truncated 5' long terminal repeat (LTR) from HIV-1
    455..580     +  misc_feature   HIV-1 Ψ: packaging signal of human immunodeficiency virus type 1
    564..927     +  CDS            HIV-1 gag (fragment): gag protein from human immunodeficiency virus 1; gag
   1073..1306    +  misc_feature   RRE: The Rev response element (RRE) of HIV-1 allows for Rev-dependent mRNA export from the nucleus to the cytoplasm.
   1683..1783    +  CDS            Rev (fragment): human immunodeficiency virus 1 (HIV-1) Rev protein; rev; enhances nuclear export of unspliced and incompletely spliced viral mRNAs
   1833..2073    +  promoter       U6 promoter: RNA polymerase III promoter for human U6 snRNA
   2186..2258    +  misc_RNA       gRNA scaffold: guide RNA scaffold for the Streptococcus pyogenes CRISPR/Cas9 system
   2307..2424    +  misc_feature   cPPT/CTS: central polypurine tract and central termination sequence of HIV-1
   2473..2983    +  promoter       hPGK promoter: human phosphoglycerate kinase 1 promoter
   3073..4095    +  CDS            hph: KHYB_ECOLX - Experimental evidence at protein level: Swiss-Prot protein existence level 1. The aminoglycoside phosphotransferases achieve inactivation of their antibiotic substrates by phosphorylation. Only phosphorylates hygromycin and closely related compounds such as demethyl analogs and destomycin. From Escherichia coli.
   4119..4155    +  misc_feature   MCS (fragment): pBluescript multiple cloning site
   4151..4219    +  CDS            nef (fragment): NEF_HV1Z2 - Experimental evidence at protein level: Swiss-Prot protein existence level 1. Extracellular Nef protein targets CD4(+) T-lymphocytes for apoptosis by interacting with CXCR4 surface receptors. From Human immunodeficiency virus type 1 group M subtype D (isolate Z2/CDC-Z34) (HIV-1).
   4221..4454    +  LTR            3' LTR (ΔU3): self-inactivating 3' long terminal repeat (LTR) from HIV-1
   4526..4647    +  polyA_signal   SV40 poly(A) signal: SV40 polyadenylation signal
   4687..4822    +  rep_origin     SV40 ori: SV40 origin of replication
   4843..4861    -  promoter       T7 promoter: promoter for bacteriophage T7 RNA polymerase
   4869..5024    +  CDS            lacZα (fragment): LacZα fragment of β-galactosidase; lacZ fragment
   5029..5457    +  rep_origin     f1 ori (sequence partly withheld): f1 bacteriophage origin of replication; arrow indicates direction of (+) strand synthesis
   5510..5614    +  promoter       AmpR promoter: bla
   5615..6475    +  CDS            AmpR: β-lactamase; bla; confers resistance to ampicillin, carbenicillin, and related antibiotics
   6646..7234    +  rep_origin     ori: high-copy-number ColE1/pMB1/pBR322/pUC origin of replication
   7417..7509    +  CDS            lacI (fragment): lac repressor; lacI; The lac repressor binds to the lac operator to inhibit transcription in E. coli. This inhibition can be relieved by adding lactose or isopropyl-β-D-thiogalactopyranoside (IPTG).
   7522..7543    +  protein_bind   CAP binding site: CAP binding activates transcription in the presence of cAMP. E. coli catabolite activator protein
   7558..7588    +  promoter       lac promoter: promoter for the E. coli lac operon
   7596..7612    +  protein_bind   lac operator: The lac repressor binds to the lac operator to inhibit transcription in E. coli. This inhibition can be relieved by adding lactose or isopropyl-β-D-thiogalactopyranoside (IPTG). lac repressor encoded by lacI
   7657..7675    +  promoter       T3 promoter: promoter for bacteriophage T3 RNA polymerase
