[The description below was written by a language model from this plasmid's Addgene catalogue record and pLannotate feature annotations shown in this document.]
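Description:
hgRNA-A101_pLKO-Hyg is a lentiviral transfer plasmid of about 7.7 kb, built on the pLKO.1 Hygro backbone, that delivers a homing guide RNA (hgRNA-A101) for CRISPR-based barcoding in mammalian cells. In bacteria it is maintained through a high-copy ColE1/pUC-type origin and selected with ampicillin via the β-lactamase gene. An f1 origin, an SV40 origin and remnants of a lac/pBluescript cloning region are also present in the backbone. The viral portion follows a third-generation, self-inactivating layout. An RSV promoter drives a truncated HIV-1 5' LTR, followed by the Ψ packaging signal with a partial gag sequence, the Rev response element, a cPPT/CTS element and a ΔU3 3' LTR, with an SV40 polyadenylation signal downstream. Packaging functions must therefore be supplied in trans, and the integrated provirus lacks LTR promoter activity.

The payload sits between the LTRs. A human U6 RNA polymerase III promoter transcribes the hgRNA, which ends in a Streptococcus pyogenes Cas9 guide scaffold. The roughly 110 nt gap annotated between the promoter and the scaffold is longer than a standard spacer, although the record does not describe what fills it beyond the 20-nt spacer listed. In the homing guide RNA design, the guide is engineered so that Cas9 targets the guide's own encoding locus. Repeated cutting and error-prone repair then progressively diversify that sequence into an evolving barcode. Cas9 is not encoded on this plasmid and has to be provided separately. A human PGK promoter drives the hygromycin phosphotransferase gene (hph), which allows selection of transduced cells. The construct is suited to stable genomic integration of the hgRNA-A101 locus for barcoding and related synthetic-biology applications.
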