Addgene plasmid #100569: hgRNA-A101_pLKO-Hyg
Purpose: hgRNA-A101 in a lentiviral backbone
Depositing lab: George Church. Depositing organization: Harvard Medical School. Publication: Rapidly evolving homing CRISPR barcodes. Kalhor R, Mali P, Church GM. Nat Methods. 2017 Feb;14(2):195-200. doi: 10.1038/nmeth.4108. Epub 2016 Dec 5. PubMed 27918539.
Backbone
  Vector backbone: pLKO.1 Hygro
  Total vector size (bp): 7704
  Vector type: Mammalian Expression, Lentiviral, CRISPR, Synthetic Biology
  Selectable markers: Hygromycin
Growth in bacteria
  Bacterial resistance: Ampicillin, 100 μg/mL
  Growth temperature: 30°C
  Growth strain: NEB Stable
  Copy number: Unknown
Gene/Insert
  Gene/Insert name: hgRNA-A101
  gRNA/shRNA sequence: TGCACCTCCACCCCACAGTG
Terms and licenses: Academic/Nonprofit Terms; Industry Terms: Not Available to Industry
How to cite: hgRNA-A101_pLKO-Hyg was a gift from George Church (Addgene plasmid # 100569 ; http://n2t.net/addgene:100569 ; RRID:Addgene_100569)
